>Addgene plasmid #225906 | pmRNA-iHCV-EGFP-A120 | addgene full sequence | sequence record 451682 | Addgene NGS Result
TGACCAAAATCCCTTAACGTGAGTTTTCGTTCCACTGAGCGTCAGACCCCGTAGAAAAGATCAAAGGATC
TTCTTGAGATCCTTTTTTTCTGCGCGTAATCTGCTGCTTGCAAACAAAAAAACCACCGCTACCAGCGGTG
GTTTGTTTGCCGGATCAAGAGCTACCAACTCTTTTTCCGAAGGTAACTGGCTTCAGCAGAGCGCAGATAC
CAAATACTGTTCTTCTAGTGTAGCCGTAGTTAGGCCACCACTTCAAGAACTCTGTAGCACCGCCTACATA
CCTCGCTCTGCTAATCCTGTTACCAGTGGCTGCTGCCAGTGGCGATAAGTCGTGTCTTACCGGGTTGGAC
TCAAGACGATAGTTACCGGATAAGGCGCAGCGGTCGGGCTGAACGGGGGGTTCGTGCACACAGCCCAGCT
TGGAGCGAACGACCTACACCGAACTGAGATACCTACAGCGTGAGCTATGAGAAAGCGCCACGCTTCCCGA
AGGGAGAAAGGCGGACAGGTATCCGGTAAGCGGCAGGGTCGGAACAGGAGAGCGCACGAGGGAGCTTCCA
GGGGGAAACGCCTGGTATCTTTATAGTCCTGTCGGGTTTCGCCACCTCTGACTTGAGCGTCGATTTTTGT
GATGCTCGTCAGGGGGGCGGAGCCTATGGAAAAACGCCAGCAACGCGGCCTTTTTACGGTTCCTGGCCTT
TTGCTGGCCTTTTGCTCACATGGCTCGACAGATCATCAATATTGGCCATTAGCCATATTATTCATTGGTT
ATATAGCATAAATCAATATTGGCTATTGGCCATTGCATACGTTGTATCTATATCATAATATGTACATTTA
TATTGGCTCATGTCCAATATGACCGCCATGTTGGCATTGATTATTGACTAGTTATTAATAGTAATCAATT
ACGGGGTCATTAGTTCATAGCCCATATATGGAGTTCCGCGTTACATAACTTACGGTAAATGGCCCGCCTG
GCTGACCGCCCAACGACCCCCGCCCATTGACGTCAATAATGACGTATGTTCCCATAGTAACGCCAATAGG
GACTTTCCATTGACGTCAATGGGTGGAGTATTTACGGTAAACTGCCCACTTGGCAGTACATCAAGTGTAT
CATATGCCAAGTCCGCCCCCTATTGACGTCAATGACGGTAAATGGCCCGCCTGGCATTATGCCCAGTACA
TGACCTTACGGGACTTTCCTACTTGGCAGTACATCTACGTATTAGTCATCGCTATTACCATGGTGATGCG
GTTTTGGCAGTACACCAATGGGCGTGGATAGCGGTTTGACTCACGGGGATTTCCAAGTCTCCACCCCATT
GACGTCAATGGGAGTTTGTTTTGGCACCAAAATCAACGGGACTTTCCAAAATGTCGTAATAACCCCGCCC
CGTTGACGCAAATGGGCGGTAGGCGTGTACGGTGGGAGGTCTATATAAGCAGAGCTCGTTTAGTGAACCG
TCAGATCACTAGACGCTTTATTGCGGTAGTTTATCACAGTTAAATTGCTAACGCAGTCAGTGCTTCTGAC
ACAACAGTCTCGAACTTAAGCTGCAGAAGTTGGTCGTGAGGCACTGGGCAGGTAAGTATCAAGGTTACAA
GACAGGTTTAAGGAGACCAATAGAAACTGGGCTTGTCGAGACAGAGAAGACTCTTGCGTTTCTGATAGGC
ACCTATTGGTCTTACTGACATCCACTTTGCCTTTCTCTCCACAGGTGTCCACTCCCAGTTCAATTACAGC
TCTTAAGGCTAGAGTCACCTGCAACATGACTTAATACGACTCACTATAAGGAGAGATATCACGCGTTCTA
GAGCTAGCTAGTGTACGTAGCCAGCCCCCGATTGGGGGCGACACTCCACCATAGATCACTCCCCTGTGAG
GAACTACTGTCTTCACGCAGAAAGCGTCTAGCCATGGCGTTAGTATGAGAGTCGTGCAGCCTCCAGGACC
CCCCCTCCCGGGAGAGCCATAGTGGTCTGCGGAACCGGTGAGTACACCGGAATTGCCAGGACGACCGGGT
CCTTTCTTGGATCAACCCGCTCAATGCCTGGAGATTTGGGCGTGCCCCCGCAAGACTGCTAGCCGAGTAG
TGTTGGGTCGCGAAAGGCCTTGTGGTACTGCCTGATAGGGTGCTTGCGAGTGCCCCGGGAGGTCTCGTAG
ACCGTGCACCATGAGCACGAATCCTAAACCTCAAAGAAAAACCATGGTGAGCAAGGGCGAGGAGCTGTTC
ACCGGGGTGGTGCCCATCCTGGTCGAGCTGGACGGCGACGTAAACGGCCACAAGTTCAGCGTGTCCGGCG
AGGGCGAGGGCGATGCCACCTACGGCAAGCTGACCCTGAAGTTCATCTGCACCACCGGCAAGCTGCCCGT
GCCCTGGCCCACCCTCGTGACCACCCTGACCTACGGCGTGCAGTGCTTCAGCCGCTACCCCGACCACATG
AAGCAGCACGACTTCTTCAAGTCCGCCATGCCCGAAGGCTACGTCCAGGAGCGCACCATCTTCTTCAAGG
ACGACGGCAACTACAAGACCCGCGCCGAGGTGAAGTTCGAGGGCGACACCCTGGTGAACCGCATCGAGCT
GAAGGGCATCGACTTCAAGGAGGACGGCAACATCCTGGGGCACAAGCTGGAGTACAACTACAACAGCCAC
AACGTCTATATCATGGCCGACAAGCAGAAGAACGGCATCAAGGTGAACTTCAAGATCCGCCACAACATCG
AGGACGGCAGCGTGCAGCTCGCCGACCACTACCAGCAGAACACCCCCATCGGCGACGGCCCCGTGCTGCT
GCCCGACAACCACTACCTGAGCACCCAGTCCGCCCTGAGCAAAGACCCCAACGAGAAGCGCGATCACATG
GTCCTGCTGGAGTTCGTGACCGCCGCCGGGATCACTCTCGGCATGGACGAGCTGTACAAGTAAAGCGGCC
GCAGCTCGCTTTCTTGCTGTCCAATTTCTATTAAAGGTTCCTTTGTTCCCTAAGTCCAACTACTAAACTG
GGGGATATTATGAAGGGCCTTGAGCATTTGGATTCTGCCTAATAAAAAACATTTATTTTCATTGCGTTTA
GCTCGCTTTCTTGCTGTCCAATTTCTATTAAAGGTTCCTTTGTTCCCTAAGTCCAACTACTAAACTGGGG
GATATTATGAAGGGCCTTGAGCATTTGGATTCTGCCTAATAAAAAACATTTATTTTCATTGCATTTAAAT
GTTTAAACAAAAAAAAAAAAAAAAAAAAAAAAAAAAAAAAAAAAAAAAAAAAAAAAAAAAAAAAAAAAAA
AAAAAAAAAAAAAAAAAAAAAAAAAAAAAAAAAAAAAAAAAAAAAAAAAAAAAAAAAAAAAAGCAGGTGG
GAGGGTACGTTCGTGATAAACAAACGGCCGCTTCGAGCAGACATGATAAGATACATTGATGAGTTTGGAC
AAACCACAACTAGAATGCAGTGAAAAAAATGCTTTATTTGTGAAATTTGTGATGCTATTGCTTTATTTGT
AACCATTATAAGCTGCAATAAACAAGTTAACAACAACAATTGCATTCATTTTATGTTTCAGGTTCAGGGG
GAGATGTGGGAGGTTTTTTAAAGCAAGTAAAACCTCTACAAATGTGGTAAAATCGATAAGGATCAGGGCT
GGCGTAATAGCGAAGAGGCCCGCACCGATCGCCCTTCCCAACAGTTGCGCAGCCTGAATGGCGAATGG
[124 nt withheld, positions 3709-3832]
C
[91 nt withheld, positions 3834-3924]
A
[49 nt withheld, positions 3926-3974]
CCTTTGACGTTGGAGTCCACGTTCTTT
[37 nt withheld, positions 4002-4038]
ACCCTATCTCGGTCTATTCTTTTGATTTATAAGGGATTTTGCCGATTTCGGCCTATTGGTTAAAAAATGA
GCTGATTTAACAAAAATTTAACGCGAATTTTAACAAAATATTAACGCTTACAATTTCCTGATGCGGTATT
TTCTCCTTACGCATCTGTGCGGTATTTCACACCGCATATGGTGCACTCTCAGTACAATCTGCTCTGATGC
CGCATAGTTAAGCCAGCCCCGACACCCGCCAACACCCGCTGACGCGCCCTGACGGGCTTGTCTGCTCCCG
GCATCCGCTTACAGACAAGCTGTGACCGTCTCCGGGAGCTGCATGTGTCAGAGGTTTTCACCGTCATCAC
CGAAACGCGCGAGACGAAAGGGCCTCGTGATACGCCTATTTTTATAGGTTAATGTCATGATAATAATGGT
TTCTTAGACGTCAGGTGGCACTTTTCGGGGAAATGTGCGCGGAACCCCTATTTGTTTATTTTTCTAAATA
CATTCAAATATGTATCCGCTCATGAGACAATAACCCTGATAAATGCTTCAATAATATTGAAAAAGGAAGA
GTATGATTGAACAAGATGGATTGCACGCAGGTTCTCCGGCCGCTTGGGTGGAGAGGCTATTCGGCTATGA
CTGGGCACAACAGACAATCGGCTGCTCTGATGCCGCCGTGTTCCGGCTGTCAGCGCAGGGGCGCCCGGTT
CTTTTTGTCAAGACCGACCTGTCCGGTGCCCTGAATGAACTGCAAGACGAGGCAGCGCGGCTATCGTGGC
TGGCCACGACGGGCGTTCCTTGCGCAGCTGTGCTCGACGTTGTCACTGAAGCGGGAAGGGACTGGCTGCT
ATTGGGCGAAGTGCCGGGGCAGGATCTCCTGTCATCTCACCTTGCTCCTGCCGAGAAAGTATCCATCATG
GCTGATGCAATGCGGCGGCTGCATACGCTTGATCCGGCTACCTGCCCATTCGACCACCAAGCGAAACATC
GCATCGAGCGAGCACGTACTCGGATGGAAGCCGGTCTTGTCGATCAGGATGATCTGGACGAAGAGCATCA
GGGGCTCGCGCCAGCCGAACTGTTCGCCAGGCTCAAGGCGAGCATGCCCGACGGCGAGGATCTCGTCGTG
ACCCATGGCGATGCCTGCTTGCCGAATATCATGGTGGAAAATGGCCGCTTTTCTGGATTCATCGACTGTG
GCCGGCTGGGTGTGGCGGACCGCTATCAGGACATAGCGTTGGCTACCCGTGATATTGCTGAAGAGCTTGG
CGGCGAATGGGCTGACCGCTTCCTCGTGCTTTACGGTATCGCCGCTCCCGATTCGCAGCGCATCGCCTTC
TATCGCCTTCTTGACGAGTTCTTCTGACTGTCAGACCAAGTTTACTCATATATACTTTAGATTGATTTAA
AACTTCATTTTTAATTTAAAAGGATCTAGGTGAAGATCCTTTTTGATAATCTCA
Features (pLannotate 1.2.2; 17 found; start..end, strand, type, name):
     74..662     +  rep_origin     ori: high-copy-number ColE1/pMB1/pBR322/pUC origin of replication
    875..1252    +  enhancer       CMV enhancer: human cytomegalovirus immediate early enhancer
   1254..1453    +  promoter       CMV promoter: human cytomegalovirus (CMV) immediate early promoter
   1592..1724    +  intron         chimeric intron: chimera between introns from human β-globin and immunoglobulin heavy chain genes
   1782..1798    +  promoter       T7 promoter (fragment): promoter for bacteriophage T7 RNA polymerase
   1903..2161    +  ncRNA          IRES HCV: Accession: RF00061 - Hepatitis C virus internal ribosome entry site
   2214..2933    +  CDS            EGFP: the original enhanced GFP (Yang et al., 1996) mammalian codon-optimized
   2944..3075    +  polyA_signal   β-globin poly(A) (fragment): human β-globin polyadenylation signal
   3081..3213    +  polyA_signal   β-globin poly(A) (fragment): human β-globin polyadenylation signal
   3407..3528    -  polyA_signal   SV40 poly(A) signal: SV40 polyadenylation signal
   3551..3619    -  CDS            large T antigen (fragment): large T antigen from SV40 (simian virus 40)
   3638..3705    +  CDS            lacZα (fragment): LacZα fragment of β-galactosidase; lacZ fragment
   3709..4137    +  rep_origin     f1 ori (sequence partly withheld): f1 bacteriophage origin of replication; arrow indicates direction of (+) strand synthesis
   4165..4264    -  misc_feature   bom (fragment): basis of mobility region from pBR322
   4366..4401    -  CDS            rop (fragment): Rop protein, which maintains plasmids at low copy number; rop
   4496..4600    +  promoter       AmpR promoter: bla
   4601..5395    +  CDS            NeoR/KanR: aminoglycoside phosphotransferase from Tn5; aph(3')-II (or nptII); confers resistance to neomycin, kanamycin, and G418 (Geneticin®)
