[The description below was written by a language model from this plasmid's Addgene catalogue record and pLannotate feature annotations shown in this document.]
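Description:
pmRNA-iHCV-EGFP-A120 is a 5.5 kb plasmid built on the pCI mammalian expression backbone and repurposed as a template for in vitro transcription of a cap-independently translated EGFP mRNA. It replicates in E. coli from a high-copy ColE1/pUC-type origin and is selected with kanamycin through a Tn5 aminoglycoside phosphotransferase (NeoR/KanR) gene driven by the bla (AmpR) promoter. An f1 origin and small remnants of lacZα, bom and rop are also annotated.

The transcription unit begins with a synthetic, A-inserted version of the T7 class III Φ6.5 promoter. According to the depositor, this variant supports efficient priming of transcription with AG-containing initiator primers that base-pair with the promoter. Downstream lies the hepatitis C virus IRES, which recruits ribosomes internally so that translation does not depend on a 5' cap. It is followed by the EGFP coding sequence, two tandem copies of a β-globin 3' UTR (annotated by the software as β-globin poly(A) fragments), which typically stabilise the mRNA, and a template-encoded tail of 120 adenosines. Cutting with AarI linearises the plasmid to give the run-off transcription template.

The pCI-derived CMV enhancer/promoter and chimeric intron remain upstream of the T7 promoter. An SV40 poly(A) signal is annotated downstream of the cassette on the opposite strand. The record describes no use beyond mRNA preparation. The depositor cautions that the A120 tract is prone to recombinational shortening in bacteria and is often under-read by sequencing, so its length is better checked by restriction digest. The resulting fluorescent reporter mRNA is suited to studying and optimising cap-independent translation of linear mRNA.
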