Addgene plasmid #225906: pmRNA-iHCV-EGFP-A120
Purpose: In vitro transcription of cap-independently (HCV IRES) translated mRNA encoding EGFP.
Depositing lab: Tom Brown. Depositing organization: University of Oxford. Publication: Enhancing cap-independent translation of linear mRNA. Golojuch S, Largey B, El-Sagheer AH, Brown T. Nat Commun. 2025 Oct 16;16(1):9205. doi: 10.1038/s41467-025-64257-6. PubMed 41102175.
Backbone
  Vector backbone: pCI
  Backbone manufacturer: Promega
  Vector type: Mammalian Expression, Synthetic Biology ; mRNA preparation
Growth in bacteria
  Bacterial resistance: Kanamycin, 30 μg/mL
  Growth temperature: 30°C
  Growth strain: NEB Stable
  Copy number: High Copy
Gene/Insert 1
  Gene/Insert name: A-inserted T7 class III Φ6.5 promoter
  Species: Synthetic
  Insert size (bp): 20
Gene/Insert 2
  Gene/Insert name: HCV IRES (alt names: iHCV; Hepatitis C virus internal ribosome entry site)
  Species: Synthetic
  Insert size (bp): 578
Gene/Insert 3
  Gene/Insert name: EGFP (alt name: Enhanced green fluorescent protein)
  Species: Synthetic
  Insert size (bp): 720
Gene/Insert 4
  Gene/Insert name: 2x β-globin UTR
  Species: Synthetic
  Insert size (bp): 270
Gene/Insert 5
  Gene/Insert name: poly(A) tail
  Species: Synthetic
  Insert size (bp): 120
Resource information
  A portion of this plasmid was derived from a plasmid made by: Stephen Ikeda (pRNA2-(A)128, Addgene plasmid #174006; RRID:Addgene_174006). Phil Sharp (pFR_HCV_xb, Addgene plasmid #11510; RRID:Addgene_11510).
Terms and licenses: Academic/Nonprofit Terms; Industry Terms: Not Available to Industry
Depositor comments: The A120 sequence can undergo recombination, resulting in its shortening to ~A80 or less. The likelihood of this recombination is significantly reduced when the plasmid is maintained in NEB® Stable Competent E. coli at 30 °C with 30 μg/mL kanamycin. Nevertheless, we recommend picking several colonies and verifying the poly(A) tail length. The length of the A120 sequence can be assessed through a double restriction digest using AarI and PmeI in rCutSmart™ Buffer, followed by analysis on a 3.0% agarose (1x TBE) gel. We do not recommend relying on sequencing to assess the poly(A) tail length, as long homopolymer sequences are often misread and appear shorter than they actually are. A DNA template for in vitro transcription can be prepared from this plasmid using AarI restriction digest. The presence of the A-inserted T7 class III Φ6.5 promoter facilitates highly efficient in vitro transcription priming with primers, such as CleaN3, containing AG dinucleotide sequence that base-pairs with the promoter.
How to cite: pmRNA-iHCV-EGFP-A120 was a gift from Tom Brown (Addgene plasmid # 225906 ; http://n2t.net/addgene:225906 ; RRID:Addgene_225906)
